>Addgene plasmid #227462 | pk335-CARGO-5mer-36kb-USF | addgene full sequence | sequence record 452297 | Addgene NGS Result
TTGAGATCCTTTTTTTCTGCGCGTAATCTGCTGCTTGCAAACAAAAAAACCACCGCTACCAGCGGTGGTT
TGTTTGCCGGATCAAGAGCTACCAACTCTTTTTCCGAAGGTAACTGGCTTCAGCAGAGCGCAGATACCAA
ATACTGTTCTTCTAGTGTAGCCGTAGTTAGGCCACCACTTCAAGAACTCTGTAGCACCGCCTACATACCT
CGCTCTGCTAATCCTGTTACCAGTGGCTGCTGCCAGTGGCGATAAGTCGTGTCTTACCGGGTTGGACTCA
AGACGATAGTTACCGGATAAGGCGCAGCGGTCGGGCTGAACGGGGGGTTCGTGCACACAGCCCAGCTTGG
AGCGAACGACCTACACCGAACTGAGATACCTACAGCGTGAGCTATGAGAAAGCGCCACGCTTCCCGAAGG
GAGAAAGGCGGACAGGTATCCGGTAAGCGGCAGGGTCGGAACAGGAGAGCGCACGAGGGAGCTTCCAGGG
GGAAACGCCTGGTATCTTTATAGTCCTGTCGGGTTTCGCCACCTCTGACTTGAGCGTCGATTTTTGTGAT
GCTCGTCAGGGGGGCGGAGCCTATGGAAAAACGCCAGCAACGCGGCCTTTTTACGGTTCCTGGCCTTTTG
CTGGCCTTTTGCTCACATGTGTTTAAGAGCTATGCTGGAAACAGCATAGCAAGTTTAAATAAGGCTAGTC
CGTTATCAACTTGAAAAAGTGGCACCGAGTCGGTGCTTTTTTTCTCGAGTACTAGGATCCATTAGGCTTT
CCCATGATTCCTTCATATTTGCATATACGATACAAGGCTGTTAGAGAGATAATTGGAATTAATTTGACTG
TAAACACAAAGATATTAGTACAAAATACGTGACGTAGAAAGTAATAATTTCTTGGGTAGTTTGCAGTTTT
AAAATTATGTTTTAAAATGGACTATCATATGCTTACCGTAACTTGAAAGTATTTCGATTTCTTGGCTTTA
TATATCTTGTGGAAAGGACGAAACACCGCCCATGTATGGTAGATGAACGTTTAAGAGCTATGCTGGAAAC
AGCATAGCAAGTTTAAATAAGGCTAGTCCGTTATCAACTTGAAAAAGTGGCACCGAGTCGGTGCTTTTTT
TCTCGAGTACTAGGATCCATTAGGCTTTCCCATGATTCCTTCATATTTGCATATACGATACAAGGCTGTT
AGAGAGATAATTGGAATTAATTTGACTGTAAACACAAAGATATTAGTACAAAATACGTGACGTAGAAAGT
AATAATTTCTTGGGTAGTTTGCAGTTTTAAAATTATGTTTTAAAATGGACTATCATATGCTTACCGTAAC
TTGAAAGTATTTCGATTTCTTGGCTTTATATATCTTGTGGAAAGGACGAAACACCGCAGACACTGCCACT
GTACCTGTTTAAGAGCTATGCTGGAAACAGCATAGCAAGTTTAAATAAGGCTAGTCCGTTATCAACTTGA
AAAAGTGGCACCGAGTCGGTGCTTTTTTTCTCGAGTACTAGGATCCATTAGGCTTTCCCATGATTCCTTC
ATATTTGCATATACGATACAAGGCTGTTAGAGAGATAATTGGAATTAATTTGACTGTAAACACAAAGATA
TTAGTACAAAATACGTGACGTAGAAAGTAATAATTTCTTGGGTAGTTTGCAGTTTTAAAATTATGTTTTA
AAATGGACTATCATATGCTTACCGTAACTTGAAAGTATTTCGATTTCTTGGCTTTATATATCTTGTGGAA
AGGACGAAACACCGCTTTGCATGGAATTTCCCTTGTTTAAGAGCTATGCTGGAAACAGCATAGCAAGTTT
AAATAAGGCTAGTCCGTTATCAACTTGAAAAAGTGGCACCGAGTCGGTGCTTTTTTTCTCGAGTACTAGG
ATCCATTAGGCTTTCCCATGATTCCTTCATATTTGCATATACGATACAAGGCTGTTAGAGAGATAATTGG
AATTAATTTGACTGTAAACACAAAGATATTAGTACAAAATACGTGACGTAGAAAGTAATAATTTCTTGGG
TAGTTTGCAGTTTTAAAATTATGTTTTAAAATGGACTATCATATGCTTACCGTAACTTGAAAGTATTTCG
ATTTCTTGGCTTTATATATCTTGTGGAAAGGACGAAACACCGATCTGCACTGGCACAAGGTCGTTTAAGA
GCTATGCTGGAAACAGCATAGCAAGTTTAAATAAGGCTAGTCCGTTATCAACTTGAAAAAGTGGCACCGA
GTCGGTGCTTTTTTTCTCGAGTACTAGGATCCATTAGGCTTTCCCATGATTCCTTCATATTTGCATATAC
GATACAAGGCTGTTAGAGAGATAATTGGAATTAATTTGACTGTAAACACAAAGATATTAGTACAAAATAC
GTGACGTAGAAAGTAATAATTTCTTGGGTAGTTTGCAGTTTTAAAATTATGTTTTAAAATGGACTATCAT
ATGCTTACCGTAACTTGAAAGTATTTCGATTTCTTGGCTTTATATATCTTGTGGAAAGGACGAAACACCG
AGTATCTGCCTGACGGACCCGTTTAAGAGCTATGCTGGAAACAGCATAGCAAGTTTAAATAAGGCTAGTC
CGTTATCAACTTGAAAAAGTGGCACCGAGTCGGTGCTTTTTTTCTCGAGTACTAGGATCCATTAGGCTTT
CCCATGATTCCTTCATATTTGCATATACGATACAAGGCTGTTAGAGAGATAATTGGAATTAATTTGACTG
TAAACACAAAGATATTAGTACAAAATACGTGACGTAGAAAGTAATAATTTCTTGGGTAGTTTGCAGTTTT
AAAATTATGTTTTAAAATGGACTATCATATGCTTACCGTAACTTGAAAGTATTTCGATTTCTTGGCTTTA
TATATCTTGTGGAAAGGACGAAACACCGTTTTTTTTCTAGAGGTACCCGTTACATAACTTACGGTAAATG
GCCCGCCTGGCTGACCGCCCAACGACCCCCGCCCATTGACGTCAATAGTAACGCCAATAGGGACTTTCCA
TTGACGTCAATGGGTGGAGTATTTACGGTAAACTGCCCACTTGGCAGTACATCAAGTGTATCATATGCCA
AGTACGCCCCCTATTGACGTCAATGACGGTAAATGGCCCGCCTGGCATTGTGCCCAGTACATGACCTTAT
GGGACTTTCCTACTTGGCAGTACATCTACGTATTAGTCATCGCTATTACCATGGTCGAGGTGAGCCCCAC
GTTCTGCTTCACTCTCCCCATCTCCCCCCCCTCCCCACCCCCAATTTTGTATTTATTTATTTTTTAATTA
TTTTGTGCAGCGATGGGGGCGGGGGGGGGGGGGGGGGGGGCGCGCGCSAGGSGGGGGGGGGSGGGGSGAG
GGGSGGGGSGGGGSGAGGSGGAGAGGTGCGGCGGCAGCCAATCAGAGCGGCGCGCTCCGAAAGTTTCCTT
TTATGGCGAGGCGGCGGCGGCGGCGGCCCTATAAAAAGCGAAGCGCGCGGCGGGCGGGAGTCGCTGCGCG
CTGCCTTCGCCCCGTGCCCCGCTCCGCCGCCGCCTCGCGCCGCCCGCCCCGGCTCTGACTGACCGCGTTA
CTCCCACAGGTGAGCGGGCGGGACGGCCCTTCTCCTCCGGGCTGTAATTAGCTGAGCAAGAGGTAAGGGT
TTAAGGGATGGTTGGTTGGTGGGGTATTAATGTTTAATTACCTGGAGCACCTGCCTGAAATCACTTTTTT
TCAGGTTGGACCGGTGCCACCATGAGCGAGCTGATTAAGGAGAACATGCACATGAAGCTGTACATGGAGG
GCACCGTGGACAACCATCACTTCAAGTGCACATCCGAGGGCGAAGGCAAGCCCTACGAGGGCACCCAGAC
CATGAGAATCAAGGTGGTCGAGGGCGGCCCTCTCCCCTTCGCCTTCGACATCCTGGCTACTAGCTTCCTC
TACGGCAGCAAGACCTTCATCAACCACACCCAGGGCATCCCCGACTTCTTCAAGCAGTCCTTCCCTGAGG
GCTTCACATGGGAGAGAGTCACCACATACGATGACGGGGGCGTGCTGACCGCTACCCAGGACACCAGCCT
CCAGGACGGCTGCCTCATCTACAACGTCAAGATCAGAGGGGTGAACTTCACATCCAACGGCCCTGTGATG
CAGAAGAAAACACTCGGCTGGGAGGCCTTCACCGAGACGCTGTACCCCGCTGACGGCGGCCTGGAAGGCA
GAAACGACATGGCCCTGAAGCTCGTGGGCGGGAGCCATCTGATCGCAAACATCAAGACCACATATAGATC
CAAGAAACCCGCTAAGAACCTCAAGATGCCTGGCGTCTACTATGTGGACTACAGACTGGAAAGAATCAAG
GAGGCCAACAACGAAACCTACGTCGAGCAGCACGAGGTGGCAGTGGCCAGATACTGCGACCTCCCTAGCA
AACTGGGGCACAAGCTTAATTAAGAATTCCTAGAGCTCGCTGATCAGCCTCGACTGTGCCTTCTAGTTGC
CAGCCATCTGTTGTTTGCCCCTCCCCCGTGCCTTCCTTGACCCTGGAAGGTGCCACTCCCACTGTCCTTT
CCTAATAAAATGAGGAAATTGCATCGCATTGTCTGAGTAGGTGTCATTCTATTCTGGGGGGTGGGGTGGG
GCAGGACAGCAAGGGGGAGGATTGGGAAGAGAATAGCAGGCATGCTGGGGAGCTCTCGAAGCCGCGGTGC
GGGTGCCAGGGCGTGCCCTTGGGCTCCCCGGGCGCGTACTCCACCTCACCCATCGCAGGAACCCCTAGTG
ATGGAGTTGGCCACTCCCTCTCTGCGCGCTCGCTCGCTCACTGAGGCCGGGCGACCAAAGGTCGCCCGAC
GCCCGGGCTTTGCCCGGGCGGCCTCAGTGAGCGAGCGAGCGCGCAGCTGCCTGCAGGGGCGCCTGATGCG
GTATTTTCTCCTTACGCATCTGTGCGGTATTTCACACCGCATA
[95 nt withheld, positions 4944-5038]
T
[46 nt withheld, positions 5040-5085]
C
[141 nt withheld, positions 5087-5227]
CCTTTGACGTTGGAGTCCACGTTCTTT
[37 nt withheld, positions 5255-5291]
ACTCTATCTCGGGCTATTCTTTTGATTTATAAGGGATTTTGCCGATTTCGGTCTATTGGTTAAAAAATGA
GCTGATTTAACAAAAATTTAACGCGAATTTTAACAAAATATTAACGTTTACAATTTTATGGTGCACTCTC
AGTACAATCTGCTCTGATGCCGCATAGTGCTTTTCCCAAGGCAGTCTGGAGCATGCGCTTTAGCAGCCCC
GCTGGGCACTTGGCGCTACACAAGTGGCCTCTGGCCTCGCACACATTCCACATCCACCGGTAGGCGCCAA
CCGGCTCCGTTCTTTGGTGGCCCCTTCGCGCCACCTTCTACTCCTCCCCTAGTCAGGAAGTTCCCCCCCG
CCCCGCAGCTCGCGTCGTGCAGGACGTGACAAATGGAAGTAGCACGTCTCACTAGTCTCGTGCAGATGGA
CAGCACCGCTGAGCAATGGAAGCGGGTAGGCCTTTGGGGCAGCGGCCAATAGCAGCTTTGCTCCTTCGCT
TTCTGGGCTCAGAGGCTGGGAAGGGGTGGGTCCGGGGGCGGGCTCAGGGGCGGGCTCAGGGGCGGGGCGG
GCGCCCGAAGGTCCTCCGGAGGCCCGGCATTCTGCACGCTTCAAAAGCGCACGTCTGCCGCGCTGTTCTC
CTCTTCCTCATCTCCGGGCCTTTCGACCGATCATCAAGCTGCACGTGTTGACAATTAATCATCGGCATAG
TATATCGGCATAGTATAATACGACTCACTATAGGAGGGCCACCATGGGATCGGCCATTGAACAAGATGGA
TTGCACGCAGGTTCTCCGGCCGCTTGGGTGGAGAGGCTATTCGGCTATGACTGGGCACAACAGACAATCG
GCTGCTCTGATGCCGCCGTGTTCCGGCTGTCAGCGCAGGGGCGCCCGGTTCTTTTTGTCAAGACCGACCT
GTCCGGTGCCCTGAATGAACTGCAGGACGAGGCAGCGCGGCTATCGTGGCTGGCCACGACGGGCGTTCCT
TGCGCAGCTGTGCTCGACGTTGTCACTGAAGCGGGAAGGGACTGGCTGCTATTGGGCGAAGTGCCGGGGC
AGGATCTCCTGTCATCTCACCTTGCTCCTGCCGAGAAAGTATCCATCATGGCTGATGCAATGCGGCGGCT
GCATACGCTTGATCCGGCTACCTGCCCATTCGACCACCAAGCGAAACATCGCATCGAGCGAGCACGTACT
CGGATGGAAGCCGGTCTTGTCGATCAGGATGATCTGGACGAAGAGCATCAGGGGCTCGCGCCAGCCGAAC
TGTTCGCCAGGCTCAAGGCGCGCATGCCCGACGGCGAGGATCTCGTCGTGACCCATGGCGATGCCTGCTT
GCCGAATATCATGGTGGAAAATGGCCGCTTTTCTGGATTCATCGACTGTGGCCGGCTGGGTGTGGCGGAC
CGCTATCAGGACATAGCGTTGGCTACCCGTGATATTGCTGAAGAGCTTGGCGGCGAATGGGCTGACCGCT
TCCTCGTGCTTTACGGTATCGCCGCTCCCGATTCGCAGCGCATCGCCTTCTATCGCCTTCTTGACGAGTT
CTTCTGATCGAGAAATTGATGATCTATTAAACAATAAAGACGTCCACATGGAAGTGCAAACTATTAACTG
GCGAACTACTTACTCTAGCTTCCCGGCAACAATTAATAGACTGGATGGAGGCGGATAAAGTTGCAGGACC
ACTTCTGCGCTCGGCCCTTCCGGCTGGCTGGTTTATTGCTGATAAATCTGGAGCCGGTGAGCGTGGAAGC
CGCGGTATCATTGCAGCACTGGGGCCAGATGGTAAGCCCTCCCGTATCGTAGTTATCTACACGACGGGGA
GTCAGGCAACTATGGATGAACGAAATAGACAGATCGCTGAGATAGGTGCCTCACTGATTAAGCATTGGTA
ACTGTCAGACCAAGTTTACTCATATATACTTTAGATTGATTTAAAACTTCATTTTTAATTTAAAAGGATC
TAGGTGAAGATCCTTTTTGATAATCTCATGACCAAAATCCCTTAACGTGAGTTTTCGTTCCACTGAGCGT
CAGACCCCGTAGAAAAGATCAAAGGATCTTC
Features (pLannotate 1.2.2; 28 found; start..end, strand, type, name):
      1..589     +  rep_origin     ori: high-copy-number ColE1/pMB1/pBR322/pUC origin of replication
    669..736     +  misc_RNA       tracrRNA (fragment): trans-activating CRISPR RNA for the Streptococcus pyogenes CRISPR/Cas9 system
    768..999     +  promoter       U6 promoter: RNA polymerase III promoter for human U6 snRNA
   1047..1114    +  misc_RNA       tracrRNA (fragment): trans-activating CRISPR RNA for the Streptococcus pyogenes CRISPR/Cas9 system
   1146..1377    +  promoter       U6 promoter: RNA polymerase III promoter for human U6 snRNA
   1425..1492    +  misc_RNA       tracrRNA (fragment): trans-activating CRISPR RNA for the Streptococcus pyogenes CRISPR/Cas9 system
   1524..1755    +  promoter       U6 promoter: RNA polymerase III promoter for human U6 snRNA
   1803..1870    +  misc_RNA       tracrRNA (fragment): trans-activating CRISPR RNA for the Streptococcus pyogenes CRISPR/Cas9 system
   1902..2133    +  promoter       U6 promoter: RNA polymerase III promoter for human U6 snRNA
   2181..2248    +  misc_RNA       tracrRNA (fragment): trans-activating CRISPR RNA for the Streptococcus pyogenes CRISPR/Cas9 system
   2280..2511    +  promoter       U6 promoter: RNA polymerase III promoter for human U6 snRNA
   2559..2626    +  misc_RNA       tracrRNA (fragment): trans-activating CRISPR RNA for the Streptococcus pyogenes CRISPR/Cas9 system
   2658..2889    +  promoter       U6 promoter: RNA polymerase III promoter for human U6 snRNA
   2918..3203    +  enhancer       CMV enhancer: human cytomegalovirus immediate early enhancer; contains an 18-bp deletion relative to the standard CMV enhancer
   3205..3486    +  promoter       chicken β-actin promoter: No description available
   3487..3714    +  intron         hybrid intron: hybrid between chicken β-actin (CBA) and minute virus of mice (MMV) introns (Gray et al., 2011)
   3732..4433    +  CDS            TagBFP: monomeric blue fluorescent protein mammalian codon-optimized
   4464..4575    +  polyA_signal   bGH poly(A) signal: bovine growth hormone polyadenylation signal
   4675..4744    +  protein_bind   attB: attB site for the φC31 integrase (Groth et al., 2000) phage φC31 integrase
   4747..4887    +  repeat_region  AAV2 ITR: inverted terminal repeat of adeno-associated virus serotype 2 inverted
   4892..4943    -  misc_feature   bom (fragment): basis of mobility region from pBR322
   4962..5417    +  rep_origin     f1 ori (sequence partly withheld): f1 bacteriophage origin of replication; arrow indicates direction of (+) strand synthesis
   5418..5459    -  misc_feature   bom (fragment): basis of mobility region from pBR322
   5460..5946    +  promoter       PGK promoter: mouse phosphoglycerate kinase 1 promoter
   5968..6015    +  promoter       EM7 promoter: synthetic bacterial promoter&nbsp
   6035..6838    +  CDS            NeoR/KanR: aminoglycoside phosphotransferase from Tn5; aph(3')-II (or nptII); confers resistance to neomycin, kanamycin, and G418 (Geneticin®)
   6842..6878    +  polyA_signal   PGK poly(A) signal (fragment): mouse phosphoglycerate kinase 1 polyadenylation signal
   6887..7181    +  CDS            bla(M) (fragment): β-lactamase lacking the signal sequence; bla(M); allows cytosolic expression of β-lactamase
