[The description below was written by a language model from this plasmid's Addgene catalogue record and pLannotate feature annotations shown in this document.]
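Description:
pk335-CARGO-5mer-36kb-USF is a 7,352-nt mammalian CRISPR guide-expression plasmid built on the pk335-BFP backbone. It carries a CARGO array of five guide RNAs that recruit Streptococcus pyogenes Cas9 or dCas9 to a site about 36 kb upstream of Fgf5, within the mouse Prdm8-Fgf5 locus. The plasmid does not encode a Cas9 protein, so this must be supplied separately. It replicates in E. coli from a high-copy ColE1/pUC-type origin and is selected with kanamycin. An f1 origin is also present.

The feature table shows a tandem series of alternating human U6 promoters and S. pyogenes tracrRNA/scaffold fragments. Each U6 promoter (RNA polymerase III) is placed to drive its own guide, so the five guides are made as independent transcripts rather than processed from one precursor. Six copies of each element are annotated although the record lists five guides. The outermost copies are probably backbone-derived flanks of the array, but the record does not confirm this. The repetitive structure is probably why a recombination-limiting bacterial strain is listed for propagation.

Downstream of the array, a hybrid CMV enhancer/chicken β-actin promoter with a chimeric intron drives TagBFP, terminated by a bGH poly(A) signal, which lets transfected cells be identified or sorted by blue fluorescence. A dual PGK/EM7 promoter drives the Tn5 NeoR/KanR gene, giving G418 resistance in mammalian cells and kanamycin resistance in bacteria. Other annotated elements are a φC31 attB site, a single AAV2 ITR, bom fragments and a truncated β-lactamase fragment. The record assigns them no function, and most look like backbone remnants. The stated purpose, together with the associated study of how transcriptional regulation scales with genomic distance, suggests the plasmid is used for multi-guide targeting of this defined position near Fgf5.
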