Addgene plasmid #227462: pk335-CARGO-5mer-36kb-USF
Purpose: 5-mer gRNA array targeting Sp dCas9/Cas9 to the Prdm8-Fgf5 locus
Depositing lab: Joanna Wysocka. Depositing organization: Stanford University. Publication: Long-range regulation of transcription scales with genomic distance in a gene-specific manner. Jensen CL, Chen LF, Swigut T, Crocker OJ, Yao D, Bassik MC, Ferrell JE Jr, Boettiger AN, Wysocka J. Mol Cell. 2025 Jan 16;85(2):347-361.e7. doi: 10.1016/j.molcel.2024.10.021. Epub 2024 Dec 2. PubMed 39626660.
Backbone
  Vector backbone: pk335-BFP
  Vector type: CRISPR
  Selectable markers: Neomycin (select with G418) ; TagBFP
Growth in bacteria
  Bacterial resistance: Kanamycin, 50 μg/mL
  Growth temperature: 37°C
  Growth strain: NEB Stable
  Copy number: High Copy
Gene/Insert
  Gene/Insert name: CARGO to 36kb Upstream Fgf5 (alt name: CARGOMid)
  gRNA/shRNA sequence: CCCATGTATGGTAGATGAAC, CAGACACTGCCACTGTACCT, CTTTGCATGGAATTTCCCTT, ATCTGCACTGGCACAAGGTC, AGTATCTGCCTGACGGACCC
  Species: M. musculus (mouse), Synthetic
  Cloning method: Other
Terms and licenses: Academic/Nonprofit Terms; Industry Terms: Not Available to Industry
How to cite: pk335-CARGO-5mer-36kb-USF was a gift from Joanna Wysocka (Addgene plasmid # 227462 ; http://n2t.net/addgene:227462 ; RRID:Addgene_227462)
